Addgene plasmid #124886: pET15bHis6-pG-MNase
Purpose: To transform BL21-Gold(DE3) and be induced by IPTG for His-proteinG-MNase fusion protein expression.
Depositing lab: Keji Zhao. Depositing organization: National Heart, Lung, and Blood Institute (NHLBI).
Backbone
  Vector backbone: pET15bHisTnp (addgene# 79807)
  Modifications to backbone: cut pET15bHisTnp with NdeI and BamHI. do Gibson NEBuilder with protein G's gBLOCK ordered from IDTDNA and PCR for MNase.
  Vector type: Bacterial Expression
Growth in bacteria
  Bacterial resistance: Ampicillin, 100 μg/mL
  Growth temperature: 37°C
  Growth strain: DH5alpha
  Copy number: Unknown
Gene/Insert
  Gene/Insert name: protein G-MNase
  Insert size (bp): 1143
  Promoter: T7
  Cloning method: Gibson Cloning
  Sequencing primers: 5′ T7 promoter; 3′ T7 terminator
Terms and licenses: Academic/Nonprofit Terms; Industry Terms: Not Available to Industry
How to cite: pET15bHis6-pG-MNase was a gift from Keji Zhao (Addgene plasmid # 124886 ; http://n2t.net/addgene:124886 ; RRID:Addgene_124886)
