[The description below was written by a language model from this plasmid's Addgene catalogue record and pLannotate feature annotations shown in this document.]
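Description:
pET15bHis6-pG-MNase is a 6,780 nt bacterial expression plasmid built on a pET15b-type backbone (derived from pET15bHisTnp, whose original insert was removed with NdeI and BamHI). It is propagated in E. coli under ampicillin selection through the AmpR β-lactamase gene and its promoter. Replication relies on a ColE1/pBR322-type origin accompanied by the bom region and the rop gene, which in pBR322-derived vectors holds copy number down, although the catalogue lists copy number as unknown. Several tetracycline-resistance fragments and a tet promoter are annotated, but these are non-functional remnants of the pBR322 lineage rather than a usable marker.

The payload is a 1,143 bp protein G–MNase fusion assembled by Gibson cloning from a synthetic protein G fragment and a PCR-amplified micrococcal nuclease sequence. Transcription is driven by a T7 promoter immediately followed by a lac operator, with the T7 gene 10 ribosome binding site upstream of the coding region and a T7 terminator downstream. The plasmid-borne lacI gene supplies repressor, so expression stays low until IPTG is added in a host that provides T7 RNA polymerase, such as the BL21-Gold(DE3) strain named in the record. The open reading frame begins with a His6 tag (detected by the annotator as a short fragment of a composite tag) and a thrombin cleavage site. This is followed by an immunoglobulin-binding portion of streptococcal protein G and then Staphylococcus aureus micrococcal nuclease. A short match to a T7 gene 10-derived tag after MNase probably reflects residual vector sequence.

The stated purpose is production of the His-tagged fusion protein. The record does not state a downstream application, but protein G–MNase fusions of this kind are generally used to tether nuclease activity to antibody-bound chromatin for targeted cleavage mapping.
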