Features (pLannotate 1.2.2; 22 found; start..end, strand, type, name):
      1..23      +  RBS            RBS: efficient ribosome binding site from bacteriophage T7 gene 10 (Olins and Rangwala, 1989)
     42..58      +  CDS            capTEV™ (fragment): composite tag for in vivo biotinylation, TEV protease cleavage, and 6xHis tagging
     69..86      +  CDS            thrombin site: thrombin recognition and cleavage site
     69..647     +  CDS            spg (fragment) (sequence partly withheld): SPG2_STRSG - Experimental evidence at protein level: Swiss-Prot protein existence level 1. From Streptococcus sp. group G.
    723..1169    +  CDS            MNase: micrococcal nuclease from Staphylococcus aureus
   1180..1229    +  CDS            SET1 (fragment): solubility-enhancement tag derived from T7 phage gene 10B
   1237..1284    +  terminator     T7 terminator: transcription terminator for bacteriophage T7 RNA polymerase
   1307..1411    -  CDS            TcR (fragment): tetracycline efflux protein; tet; confers resistance to tetracycline
   1459..1487    -  promoter       tet promoter: E. coli promoter for tetracycline efflux protein gene
   1600..1704    +  promoter       AmpR promoter: bla
   1705..2565    +  CDS            AmpR: β-lactamase; bla; confers resistance to ampicillin, carbenicillin, and related antibiotics
   2736..3324    +  rep_origin     ori: high-copy-number ColE1/pMB1/pBR322/pUC origin of replication
   3510..3649    -  misc_feature   bom: basis of mobility region from pBR322
   3751..3942    -  CDS            rop: Rop protein, which maintains plasmids at low copy number; rop
   3959..4339    +  CDS            YPB1_ECOLX: Protein predicted: Swiss-Prot protein existence level 4. From Escherichia coli.
   4581..5205    -  CDS            TcR (fragment): tetracycline efflux protein; tet; confers resistance to tetracycline
   5220..5241    -  protein_bind   CAP binding site: CAP binding activates transcription in the presence of cAMP. E. coli catabolite activator protein
   5254..6336    -  CDS            lacI: lac repressor; lacI; The lac repressor binds to the lac operator to inhibit transcription in E. coli. This inhibition can be relieved by adding lactose or isopropyl-β-D-thiogalactopyranoside (IPTG).
   6337..6414    -  promoter       lacI promoter: lacI
   6422..6701    -  CDS            TcR (fragment): tetracycline efflux protein; tet; confers resistance to tetracycline
   6723..6741    +  promoter       T7 promoter: promoter for bacteriophage T7 RNA polymerase
   6742..6766    +  protein_bind   lac operator: The lac repressor binds to the lac operator to inhibit transcription in E. coli. This inhibition can be relieved by adding lactose or isopropyl-β-D-thiogalactopyranoside (IPTG). lac repressor encoded by lacI
>Addgene plasmid #124886 | pET15bHis6-pG-MNase | addgene full sequence | sequence record 243685 | Addgene NGS Result
TTTGTTTAACTTTAAGAAGGAGATATACCATGGGCAGCAGCCATCATCATCATCATCACAGCAGCGGCCT
GGTGCCGCGCGGCAGCCATTTGAAGGGTGAAACGACCACAGAAGCAGTAGACGCGGCCACTGCCGAGAAG
GTGTTTAAACAATATGCGAACGACAACGGAGTCGATGGGGAATGGACTTATGACGATGCAACCAAAACTT
TCACTGTTACGGAGAAGCCCGAAGTAATTGACGCCAGCGAACTTACCCCCGCGGTAACGACGTATAAACT
TGTAATTAATGGTAAGACGCTGAAGGGGGAGACCACCACTGAGGCCGTAGATGCAGCTACAGCCGAGAAG
GTCTTTAAACAGTATGCCAATGATAATGGTGTCGACGGTGAGTGGACGTACGATGATGCAACTAAGACAT
TCACCGTAACAGAAAAGCCGGAAGTTATTGACGCGTCGGAACTT
[180 nt withheld, positions 465-644]
ATGGGTGGTGGAATGATAACTTCACAAACAGATAACGGCGTAAATAGAAGTGGTTCTGAAGATCCAACAG
TATATAGTGCAACTTCAACTAAAAAATTACATAAAGAACCTGCGACATTAATTAAAGCGATTGATGGTGA
TACGGTTAAATTAATGTACAAAGGTCAACCAATGACATTCAGACTATTATTGGTTGATACACCTGAAACA
AAGCATCCTAAAAAAGGTGTAGAGAAATATGGTCCTGAAGCAAGTGCATTTACGAAAAAAATGGTAGAAA
ATGCAAAGAAAATTGAAGTCGAGTTTGACAAAGGTCAAAGAACTGATAAATATGGACGTGGCTTAGCGTA
TATTTATGCTGATGGAAAAATGGTAAACGAAGCTTTAGTTCGTCAAGGCTTGGCTAAAGTTGCTTATGTT
TATAAACCTAACAATACACATGAACAACTTTTAAGAAAAAGTGAAGCACAAGCAAAAAAAGAGAAATTAA
ATATTTGGAGCGAAGACAACGCTGATTCAGGTCAATAAGGATCCGGCTGCTAACAAAGCCCGAAAGGAAG
CTGAGTTGGCTGCTGCCACCGCTGAGCAATAACTAGCATAACCCCTTGGGGCCTCTAAACGGGTCTTGAG
GGGTTTTTTGCTGAAAGGAGGAACTATATCCGGATATCCCGCAAGAGGCCCGGCAGTACCGGCATAACCA
AGCCTATGCCTACAGCATCCAGGGTGACGGTGCCGAGGATGACGATGAGCGCATTGTTAGATTTCATACA
CGGTGCCTGACTGCGTTAGCAATTTAACTGTGATAAACTACCGCATTAAAGCTTATCGATGATAAGCTGT
CAAACATGAGAATTCTTGAAGACGAAAGGGCCTCGTGATACGCCTATTTTTATAGGTTAATGTCATGATA
ATAATGGTTTCTTAGACGTCAGGTGGCACTTTTCGGGGAAATGTGCGCGGAACCCCTATTTGTTTATTTT
TCTAAATACATTCAAATATGTATCCGCTCATGAGACAATAACCCTGATAAATGCTTCAATAATATTGAAA
AAGGAAGAGTATGAGTATTCAACATTTCCGTGTCGCCCTTATTCCCTTTTTTGCGGCATTTTGCCTTCCT
GTTTTTGCTCACCCAGAAACGCTGGTGAAAGTAAAAGATGCTGAAGATCAGTTGGGTGCACGAGTGGGTT
ACATCGAACTGGATCTCAACAGCGGTAAGATCCTTGAGAGTTTTCGCCCCGAAGAACGTTTTCCAATGAT
GAGCACTTTTAAAGTTCTGCTATGTGGCGCGGTATTATCCCGTGTTGACGCCGGGCAAGAGCAACTCGGT
CGCCGCATACACTATTCTCAGAATGACTTGGTTGAGTACTCACCAGTCACAGAAAAGCATCTTACGGATG
GCATGACAGTAAGAGAATTATGCAGTGCTGCCATAACCATGAGTGATAACACTGCGGCCAACTTACTTCT
GACAACGATCGGAGGACCGAAGGAGCTAACCGCTTTTTTGCACAACATGGGGGATCATGTAACTCGCCTT
GATCGTTGGGAACCGGAGCTGAATGAAGCCATACCAAACGACGAGCGTGACACCACGATGCCTGCAGCAA
TGGCAACAACGTTGCGCAAACTATTAACTGGCGAACTACTTACTCTAGCTTCCCGGCAACAATTAATAGA
CTGGATGGAGGCGGATAAAGTTGCAGGACCACTTCTGCGCTCGGCCCTTCCGGCTGGCTGGTTTATTGCT
GATAAATCTGGAGCCGGTGAGCGTGGGTCTCGCGGTATCATTGCAGCACTGGGGCCAGATGGTAAGCCCT
CCCGTATCGTAGTTATCTACACGACGGGGAGTCAGGCAACTATGGATGAACGAAATAGACAGATCGCTGA
GATAGGTGCCTCACTGATTAAGCATTGGTAACTGTCAGACCAAGTTTACTCATATATACTTTAGATTGAT
TTAAAACTTCATTTTTAATTTAAAAGGATCTAGGTGAAGATCCTTTTTGATAATCTCATGACCAAAATCC
CTTAACGTGAGTTTTCGTTCCACTGAGCGTCAGACCCCGTAGAAAAGATCAAAGGATCTTCTTGAGATCC
TTTTTTTCTGCGCGTAATCTGCTGCTTGCAAACAAAAAAACCACCGCTACCAGCGGTGGTTTGTTTGCCG
GATCAAGAGCTACCAACTCTTTTTCCGAAGGTAACTGGCTTCAGCAGAGCGCAGATACCAAATACTGTCC
TTCTAGTGTAGCCGTAGTTAGGCCACCACTTCAAGAACTCTGTAGCACCGCCTACATACCTCGCTCTGCT
AATCCTGTTACCAGTGGCTGCTGCCAGTGGCGATAAGTCGTGTCTTACCGGGTTGGACTCAAGACGATAG
TTACCGGATAAGGCGCAGCGGTCGGGCTGAACGGGGGGTTCGTGCACACAGCCCAGCTTGGAGCGAACGA
CCTACACCGAACTGAGATACCTACAGCGTGAGCTATGAGAAAGCGCCACGCTTCCCGAAGGGAGAAAGGC
GGACAGGTATCCGGTAAGCGGCAGGGTCGGAACAGGAGAGCGCACGAGGGAGCTTCCAGGGGGAAACGCC
TGGTATCTTTATAGTCCTGTCGGGTTTCGCCACCTCTGACTTGAGCGTCGATTTTTGTGATGCTCGTCAG
GGGGGCGGAGCCTATGGAAAAACGCCAGCAACGCGGCCTTTTTACGGTTCCTGGCCTTTTGCTGGCCTTT
TGCTCACATGTTCTTTCCTGCGTTATCCCCTGATTCTGTGGATAACCGTATTACCGCCTTTGAGTGAGCT
GATACCGCTCGCCGCAGCCGAACGACCGAGCGCAGCGAGTCAGTGAGCGAGGAAGCGGAAGAGCGCCTGA
TGCGGTATTTTCTCCTTACGCATCTGTGCGGTATTTCACACCGCAATGGTGCACTCTCAGTACAATCTGC
TCTGATGCCGCATAGTTAAGCCAGTATACACTCCGCTATCGCTACGTGACTGGGTCATGGCTGCGCCCCG
ACACCCGCCAACACCCGCTGACGCGCCCTGACGGGCTTGTCTGCTCCCGGCATCCGCTTACAGACAAGCT
GTGACCGTCTCCGGGAGCTGCATGTGTCAGAGGTTTTCACCGTCATCACCGAAACGCGCGAGGCAGCTGC
GGTAAAGCTCATCAGCGTGGTCGTGAAGCGATTCACAGATGTCTGCCTGTTCATCCGCGTCCAGCTCGTT
GAGTTTCTCCAGAAGCGTTAATGTCTGGCTTCTGATAAAGCGGGCCATGTTAAGGGCGGTTTTTTCCTGT
TTGGTCACTGATGCCTCCGTGTAAGGGGGATTTCTGTTCATGGGGGTAATGATACCGATGAAACGAGAGA
GGATGCTCACGATACGGGTTACTGATGATGAACATGCCCGGTTACTGGAACGTTGTGAGGGTAAACAACT
GGCGGTATGGATGCGGCGGGACCAGAGAAAAATCACTCAGGGTCAATGCCAGCGCTTCGTTAATACAGAT
GTAGGTGTTCCACAGGGTAGCCAGCAGCATCCTGCGATGCAGATCCGGAACATAATGGTGCAGGGCGCTG
ACTTCCGCGTTTCCAGACTTTACGAAACACGGAAACCGAAGACCATTCATGTTGTTGCTCAGGTCGCAGA
CGTTTTGCAGCAGCAGTCGCTTCACGTTCGCTCGCGTATCGGTGATTCATTCTGCTAACCAGTAAGGCAA
CCCCGCCAGCCTAGCCGGGTCCTCAACGACAGGAGCACGATCATGCGCACCCGTGGCCAGGACCCAACGC
TGCCCGAGATGCGCCGCGTGCGGCTGCTGGAGATGGCGGACGCGATGGATATGTTCTGCCAAGGGTTGGT
TTGCGCATTCACAGTTCTCCGCAAGAATTGATTGGCTCCAATTCTTGGAGTGGTGAATCCGTTAGCGAGG
TGCCGCCGGCTTCCATTCAGGTCGAGGTGGCCCGGCTCCATGCACCGCGACGCAACGCGGGGAGGCAGAC
AAGGTATAGGGCGGCGCCTACAATCCATGCCAACCCGTTCCATGTGCTCGCCGAGGCGGCATAAATCGCC
GTGACGATCAGCGGTCCAATGATCGAAGTTAGGCTGGTAAGAGCCGCGAGCGATCCTTGAAGCTGTCCCT
GATGGTCGTCATCTACCTGCCTGGACAGCATGGCCTGCAACGCGGGCATCCCGATGCCGCCGGAAGCGAG
AAGAATCATAATGGGGAAGGCCATCCAGCCTCGCGTCGCGAACGCCAGCAAGACGTAGCCCAGCGCGTCG
GCCGCCATGCCGGCGATAATGGCCTGCTTCTCGCCGAAACGTTTGGTGGCGGGACCAGTGACGAAGGCTT
GAGCGAGGGCGTGCAAGATTCCGAATACCGCAAGCGACAGGCCGATCATCGTCGCGCTCCAGCGAAAGCG
GTCCTCGCCGAAAATGACCCAGAGCGCTGCCGGCACCTGTCCTACGAGTTGCATGATAAAGAAGACAGTC
ATAAGTGCGGCGACGATAGTCATGCCCCGCGCCCACCGGAAGGAGCTGACTGGGTTGAAGGCTCTCAAGG
GCATCGGTCGAGATCCCGGTGCCTAATGAGTGAGCTAACTTACATTAATTGCGTTGCGCTCACTGCCCGC
TTTCCAGTCGGGAAACCTGTCGTGCCAGCTGCATTAATGAATCGGCCAACGCGCGGGGAGAGGCGGTTTG
CGTATTGGGCGCCAGGGTGGTTTTTCTTTTCACCAGTGAGACGGGCAACAGCTGATTGCCCTTCACCGCC
TGGCCCTGAGAGAGTTGCAGCAAGCGGTCCACGCTGGTTTGCCCCAGCAGGCGAAAATCCTGTTTGATGG
TGGTTAACGGCGGGATATAACATGAGCTGTCTTCGGTATCGTCGTATCCCACTACCGAGATATCCGCACC
AACGCGCAGCCCGGACTCGGTAATGGCGCGCATTGCGCCCAGCGCCATCTGATCGTTGGCAACCAGCATC
GCAGTGGGAACGATGCCCTCATTCAGCATTTGCATGGTTTGTTGAAAACCGGACATGGCACTCCAGTCGC
CTTCCCGTTCCGCTATCGGCTGAATTTGATTGCGAGTGAGATATTTATGCCAGCCAGCCAGACGCAGACG
CGCCGAGACAGAACTTAATGGGCCCGCTAACAGCGCGATTTGCTGGTGACCCAATGCGACCAGATGCTCC
ACGCCCAGTCGCGTACCGTCTTCATGGGAGAAAATAATACTGTTGATGGGTGTCTGGTCAGAGACATCAA
GAAATAACGCCGGAACATTAGTGCAGGCAGCTTCCACAGCAATGGCATCCTGGTCATCCAGCGGATAGTT
AATGATCAGCCCACTGACGCGTTGCGCGAGAAGATTGTGCACCGCCGCTTTACAGGCTTCGACGCCGCTT
CGTTCTACCATCGACACCACCACGCTGGCACCCAGTTGATCGGCGCGAGATTTAATCGCCGCGACAATTT
GCGACGGCGCGTGCAGGGCCAGACTGGAGGTGGCAACGCCAATCAGCAACGACTGTTTGCCCGCCAGTTG
TTGTGCCACGCGGTTGGGAATGTAATTCAGCTCCGCCATCGCCGCTTCCACTTTTTCCCGCGTTTTCGCA
GAAACGTGGCTGGCCTGGTTCACCACGCGGGAAACGGTCTGATAAGAGACACCGGCATACTCTGCGACAT
CGTATAACGTTACTGGTTTCACATTCACCACCCTGAATTGACTCTCTTCCGGGCGCTATCATGCCATACC
GCGAAAGGTTTTGCGCCATTCGATGGTGTCCGGGATCTCGACGCTCTCCCTTATGCGACTCCTGCATTAG
GAAGCAGCCCAGTAGTAGGTTGAGGCCGTTGAGCACCGCCGCCGCAAGGAATGGTGCATGCAAGGAGATG
GCGCCCAACAGTCCCCCGGCCACGGGGCCTGCCACCATACCCACGCCGAAACAAGCGCTCATGAGCCCGA
AGTGGCGAGCCCGATCTTCCCCATCGGTGATGTCGGCGATATAGGCGCCAGCAACCGCACCTGTGGCGCC
GGTGATGCCGGCCACGATGCGTCCGGCGTAGAGGATCGAGATCTCGATCCCGCGAAATTAATACGACTCA
CTATAGGGGAATTGTGAGCGGATAACAATTCCCCTCTAGAAATAAT
