>Addgene plasmid #124886 | pET15bHis6-pG-MNase | depositor partial sequence | sequence record 238556 | T7promoter
NNNNNNNNNNNNNNNTTCCCNTCTAGAATAATTTTGTTTAACTTTAAGAAGGAGATATACCATGGGCAGC
AGCCATCATCATCATCATCACAGCAGCGGCCTGGTGCCGCGCGGCAGCCATTTGAAGGGTGAAACGACCA
CAGAAGCAGTAGACGCGGCCACTGCCGAGAAGGTGTTTAAACAATATGCGAACGACAACGGAGTCGATGG
GGAATGGACTTATGACGATGCAACCAAAACTTTCACTGTTACGGAGAAGCCCGAAGTAATTGACGCCAGC
GAACTTACCCCCGCGGTAACGACGTATAAACTTGTAATTAATGGTAAGACGCTGAAGGGGGAGACCACCA
CTGAGGCCGTAGATGCAGCTACAGCCGAGAAGGTCTTTAAACAGTATGCCAATGATAATGGTGTCGACGG
TGAGTGGACGTACGATGATGCAACTAAGACATTCACCGTAACAGAAAAGCCGGAAGTTATTGACGCGTCG
GAACTT
[180 nt withheld, positions 497-676]
ATGGGTGGTGGAATGATAACTTCACAAACAGATAACGGCGTAAATAGAAGTGGTTCTGAAGATCCAACAG
TATATAGTGCAACTTCAACTAAAAAATTACATAAAGAACCTGCGACATTAATTAAAGCGATTGATGGTGA
TACGGTTAAATTAATGTACAAAGGTCAACCAATGACATTCAGACTATTATTGGTTGATACACCTGAAACA
AAGCATCCTAAAAAAGGTGTAGAGAAATATGGTCCTGAAGCAAGTGCATTTACGAAAAAAATGGTAGAAA
ATGCAAAGAAAATTGAAGTCGAGTTTGACAAAGGTCAAAGAACTGATAAATATGGACGTGGCTTAGCGTA
TATTTATGCTGATGGAAAAATGGTAAACGAAGCTTTAGTTCGTCAAGGCTTGGCTAAAGTTGCTTATGTT
TATAAACCTAACAATACACATGAACAACTTTNAAGAAAAAGTGAAGCNCAAGCAAAAAANGAGAAATTAA
ATATTTGGAGCGAANACAACGCTGATTCAGGTCAATAAGGATCCGGCTGCTAACAANCCCNAANGGAANN
NGAATTGGNTGNTGCCCCCNNTGAACAAANCTANNNNAACCNNNGGGGNNNNAAA
