>Addgene plasmid #124886 | pET15bHis6-pG-MNase | depositor partial sequence | sequence record 238557 | T7terminator
NNNNNNNNNNNNTNNTTCGGGCTTTGTTAGCAGCCGGATCCTTATTGACCTGAATCAGCGTTGTCTTCGC
TCCAAATATTTAATTTCTCTTTTTTTGCTTGTGCTTCACTTTTTCTTAAAAGTTGTTCATGTGTATTGTT
AGGTTTATAAACATAAGCAACTTTAGCCAAGCCTTGACGAACTAAAGCTTCGTTTACCATTTTTCCATCA
GCATAAATATACGCTAAGCCACGTCCATATTTATCAGTTCTTTGACCTTTGTCAAACTCGACTTCAATTT
TCTTTGCATTTTCTACCATTTTTTTCGTAAATGCACTTGCTTCAGGACCATATTTCTCTACACCTTTTTT
AGGATGCTTTGTTTCAGGTGTATCAACCAATAATAGTCTGAATGTCATTGGTTGACCTTTGTACATTAAT
TTAACCGTATCACCATCAATCGCTTTAATTAATGTCGCAGGTTCTTTATGTAATTTTTTAGTTGAAGTTG
CACTATATACTGTTGGATCTTCAGAACCACTTCTATTTACGCCGTTATCTGTTTGTGAAGTTATCATTCC
ACCACCCAT
[180 nt withheld, positions 570-749]
AAGTTCCGACGCGTCAATAACTTCCGGCTTTTCTGTTACGGTGAATGTCTTAGTTGCATCATCGTACGTC
CACTCACCGTCGACACCATTATCATTGGCATACTGTTTAAAGACCTTCTCGGCTGTAGCTGCATCTACGG
CCTCAGTGGTGGTCTCCCCCTTCAGCGTCTTACCATTAATTACAAGTTTATACGTCGTTACCGCGGGGGT
AAGTTCGCTGGCGTCAATTACTTCGGGCTTCTCCGTAACAGTGAAAGTTTTGGTTGCATCGTCATAAGTC
CATTCCCCATCGACTCCGTTGTCGTTCGCATATTGTTTAAACACCTTCTCGGCAGTGGCCGCGTCTACTG
CTTCTGTGGTCGTTTCACCCTTCAAATGGCTGCCGCGCGGNACCAGGCCGCTGCTGGNATGANNANNATG
ATGGCTGCTGCCNATGGGANNT
