>Addgene plasmid #124886 | pET15bHis6-pG-MNase | depositor partial sequence | sequence record 238599 | protein G's gBLOCK codon optimized sequence for protein G's C1D1C2D2C3 domains.
CTGGTGCCGCGCGGCAGCCATTTGAAGGGTGAAACGACCACAGAAGCAGTAGACGCGGCCACTGCCGAGA
AGGTGTTTAAACAATATGCGAACGACAACGGAGTCGATGGGGAATGGACTTATGACGATGCAACCAAAAC
TTTCACTGTTACGGAGAAGCCCGAAGTAATTGACGCCAGCGAACTTACCCCCGCGGTAACGACGTATAAA
CTTGTAATTAATGGTAAGACGCTGAAGGGGGAGACCACCACTGAGGCCGTAGATGCAGCTACAGCCGAGA
AGGTCTTTAAACAGTATGCCAATGATAATGGTGTCGACGGTGAGTGGACGTACGATGATGCAACTAAGAC
ATTCACCGTAACAGAAAAGCCGGAAGTTATTGACGCGTCGGAACTT
[180 nt withheld, positions 397-576]
ATGGGTGGTGGAATGATAAC
